>Addgene plasmid #43848 | pFUS_A1A | depositor full sequence | sequence record 59179 | pFUS_A1A sequence 2997 bps
ACGGTGCAGCGGCTGTTGCCGGTGCTGTGCCAGGACCATGGCCGAGACGTCTAGACCAGCCAGGACAGAA
ATGCCTCGACTTCGCTGCTACCCAAGGTTGCCGGGTGACGCACACCGTGGAAACGGATGAAGGCACGAAC
CCAGTGGACATAAGCCTGTTCGGTTCGTAAGCTGTAATGCAAGTAGCGTATGCGCTCACGCAACTGGTCC
AGAACCTTGACCGAACGCAGCGGTGGTAACGGCGCAGTGGCGGTTTTCATGGCTTGTTATGACTGTTTTT
TTGGGGTACAGTCTATGCCTCGGGCATCCAAGCAGCAAGCGCGTTACGCCGTGGGTCGATGTTTGATGTT
ATGGAGCAGCAACGATGTTACGCAGCAGGGCAGTCGCCCTAAAACAAAGTTAAACATTATGAGGGAAGCG
GTGATCGCCGAAGTATCGACTCAACTATCAGAGGTAGTTGGCGTCATCGAGCGCCATCTCGAACCGACGT
TGCTGGCCGTACATTTGTACGGCTCCGCAGTGGATGGCGGCCTGAAGCCACACAGTGATATTGATTTGCT
GGTTACGGTGACCGTAAGGCTTGATGAAACAACGCGGCGAGCTTTGATCAACGACCTTTTGGAAACTTCG
GCTTCCCCTGGAGAGAGCGAGATTCTCCGCGCTGTAGAAGTCACCATTGTTGTGCACGACGACATCATTC
CGTGGCGTTATCCAGCTAAGCGCGAACTGCAATTTGGAGAATGGCAGCGCAATGACATTCTTGCAGGTAT
CTTCGAGCCAGCCACGATCGACATTGATCTGGCTATCTTGCTGACAAAAGCAAGAGAACATAGCGTTGCC
TTGGTAGGTCCAGCGGCGGAGGAACTCTTTGATCCGGTTCCTGAACAGGATCTATTTGAGGCGCTAAATG
AAACCTTAACGCTATGGAACTCGCCGCCCGACTGGGCTGGCGATGAGCGAAATGTAGTGCTTACGTTGTC
CCGCATTTGGTACAGCGCAGTAACCGGCAAAATCGCGCCGAAGGATGTCGCTGCCGACTGGGCAATGGAG
CGCCTGCCGGCCCAGTATCAGCCCGTCATACTTGAAGCTAGACAGGCTTATCTTGGACAAGAAGAAGATC
GCTTGGCCTCGCGCGCAGATCAGTTGGAAGAATTTGTCCACTACGTGAAAGGCGAGATCACCAAGGTAGT
CGGCAAATAACCCTCGAGCCACCCATGACCAAAATCCCTTAACGTGAGTTACGCGTCGTTCCACTGAGCG
TCAGACCCCGTAGAAAAGATCAAAGGATCTTCTTGAGATCCTTTTTTTCTGCGCGTAATCTGCTGCTTGC
AAACAAAAAAACCACCGCTACCAGCGGTGGTTTGTTTGCCGGATCAAGAGCTACCAACTCTTTTTCCGAA
GGTAACTGGCTTCAGCAGAGCGCAGATACCAAATACTGTCCTTCTAGTGTAGCCGTAGTTAGGCCACCAC
TTCAAGAACTCTGTAGCACCGCCTACATACCTCGCTCTGCTAATCCTGTTACCAGTGGCTGCTGCCAGTG
GCGATAAGTCGTGTCTTACCGGGTTGGACTCAAGACGATAGTTACCGGATAAGGCGCAGCGGTCGGGCTG
AACGGGGGGTTCGTGCACACAGCCCAGCTTGGAGCGAACGACCTACACCGAACTGAGATACCTACAGCGT
GAGCATTGAGAAAGCGCCACGCTTCCCGAAGGGAGAAAGGCGGACAGGTATCCGGTAAGCGGCAGGGTCG
GAACAGGAGAGCGCACGAGGGAGCTTCCAGGGGGAAACGCCTGGTATCTTTATAGTCCTGTCGGGTTTCG
CCACCTCTGACTTGAGCGTCGATTTTTGTGATGCTCGTCAGGGGGGCGGAGCCTATGGAAAAACGCCAGC
AACGCGGCCTTTTTACGGTTCCTGGCCTTTTGCTGGCCTTTTGCTCACATGTTCTTTCCTGCGTTATCCC
CTGATTCTGTGGATAACCGTATTACCGCCTTTGAGTGAGCTGATACCGCTCGCCGCAGCCGAACGACCGA
GCGCAGCGAGTCAGTGAGCGAGGAAGCGGAAGAGCGCCCAATACGCAAACCGCCTCTCCCCGCGCGTTGG
CCGATTCATTAATGCAGCTGGCACGACAGGTTTCCCGACTGGAAAGCGGGCAGTGAGCGCAACGCAATTA
ATACGCGTACCGCTAGCCAGGAAGAGTTTGTAGAAACGCAAAAAGGCCATCCGTCAGGATGGCCTTCTGC
TTAGTTTGATGCCTGGCAGTTTATGGCGGGCGTCCTGCCCGCCACCCTCCGGGCCGTTGCTTCACAACGT
TCAAATCCGCTCCCGGCGGATTTGTCCTACTCAGGAGAGCGTTCACCGACAAACAACAGATAAAACGAAA
GGCCCAGTCTTCCGACTGAGCCTTTCGTTTTATTTGATGCCTGGCAGTTCCCTACTCTCGCGTTAACGCT
AGCATGGATGTTTTCCCAGTCACGACGTTGTAAAACGACGGCCAGTCTTAAGCGTCTCCCCCTGAACCTG
ACCCCGGACCAAGTGGTGGCTATCGAGACCGGCGCCGCTACAGGGCGCGTCCCATTCGCCATTCAGGCTG
CGCAACTGTTGGGAAGGGCGATCGGTGCGGGCCTCTTCGCTATTACGCCAGCTGGCGAAAGGGGGATGTG
CTGCAAGGCGATTAAGTTGGGTAACGCCAGGGTTTTCCCAGTCACGACGTTGTAAAACGACGGCCAGTGA
GCGCGCGTAATACGACTCACTATAGGGCGAATTGGGTACCGGGCCCCCCCTCGAGGTCCTCCAGCTTTTG
TTCCCTTTAGTGAGGGTTAATTGCGCGCTTGGCGTAATCATGGTCATAGCTGTTTCCTGTGTGAAATTGT
TATCCGCTCACAATTCCACACAACATACGAGCCGGAAGCATAAAGTGTAAAGCCTGGGGTGCCTAATGAG
TGAGCTAACTCACATTAATTGCGTTGCGCTCACTGCCCGCTTTCCACCGGTGGTCTC
Features (pLannotate 1.2.2; 16 found; start..end, strand, type, name):
    147..170     +  promoter       Pc promoter (fragment): intI1 (promoter lies within the coding sequence); class 1 integron promoter
    346..402     +  CDS            GmR (fragment): gentamycin acetyltransferase; aacC1; confers resistance to gentamycin
    409..1200    +  CDS            SmR: aminoglycoside adenylyltransferase (Murphy, 1985); aadA; confers resistance to spectinomycin and streptomycin
   1293..1881    +  rep_origin     ori: high-copy-number ColE1/pMB1/pBR322/pUC origin of replication
   2064..2156    +  CDS            lacI (fragment): lac repressor; lacI; The lac repressor binds to the lac operator to inhibit transcription in E. coli. This inhibition can be relieved by adding lactose or isopropyl-β-D-thiogalactopyranoside (IPTG).
   2211..2238    -  terminator     rrnB T2 terminator: transcription terminator T2 from the E. coli rrnB gene
   2370..2413    +  terminator     rrnB T1 terminator: Escherichia coli rrnB; transcription terminator T1 from the E. coli rrnB gene
   2460..2496    -  CDS            lacZα (fragment): LacZα fragment of β-galactosidase; lacZ fragment
   2552..2570    -  rep_origin     f1 ori (fragment): f1 bacteriophage origin of replication; arrow indicates direction of (+) strand synthesis
   2575..2730    -  CDS            lacZα (fragment): LacZα fragment of β-galactosidase; lacZ fragment
   2738..2756    +  promoter       T7 promoter: promoter for bacteriophage T7 RNA polymerase
   2765..2788    -  misc_feature   MCS (fragment): pBluescript multiple cloning site
   2804..2822    -  promoter       T3 promoter: promoter for bacteriophage T3 RNA polymerase
   2867..2883    -  protein_bind   lac operator: The lac repressor binds to the lac operator to inhibit transcription in E. coli. This inhibition can be relieved by adding lactose or isopropyl-β-D-thiogalactopyranoside (IPTG). lac repressor encoded by lacI
   2891..2921    -  promoter       lac promoter: promoter for the E. coli lac operon
   2936..2957    -  protein_bind   CAP binding site: CAP binding activates transcription in the presence of cAMP. E. coli catabolite activator protein
