[The description below was written by a language model from this plasmid's Addgene catalogue record and pLannotate feature annotations shown in this document.]
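Description:
pFUS_A1A is a small (about 3 kb) bacterial cloning plasmid built on the Invitrogen pCR8 backbone and deposited as one of a set of TALEN add-on plasmids accompanying a study on efficient TALEN construction and evaluation in human cells and animals. It is maintained in E. coli at high copy through a ColE1/pUC-type origin and is selected with spectinomycin by way of the aadA aminoglycoside adenylyltransferase gene. Short annotated fragments of a class 1 integron Pc promoter and a gentamicin acetyltransferase gene sit just upstream of aadA and appear to be remnants of the resistance cassette's origin rather than functional parts. The rrnB T1 and T2 terminators characteristic of pCR8 lie next to the insert region and help insulate it from read-through transcription.

The insert is described as LacZ plus BsaI restriction sites. The feature table shows a pBluescript-like lacZα cassette on the reverse strand: a CAP binding site, lac promoter and lac operator driving lacZα, which is interrupted by T3 and T7 promoters and a fragment of a multiple cloning site. BsaI is a type IIS enzyme that cuts outside its recognition sequence to leave user-defined overhangs, so this arrangement is that of a Golden Gate-style acceptor, in which the lacZα stuffer is released and replaced by ordered DNA modules, allowing blue/white discrimination of assembled clones. The TALEN context suggests it serves as an intermediate array vector for TAL effector repeat modules, but the record does not state the positions of the BsaI sites, the overhangs, or the number of modules accepted, and the cloning method is listed as unknown.
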