Addgene plasmid #43848: pFUS_A1A
Depositing lab: Takashi Yamamoto. Depositing organization: Hiroshima University. Publication: Efficient TALEN construction and evaluation methods for human cell and animal applications. Sakuma T, Hosoi S, Woltjen K, Suzuki KI, Kashiwagi K, Wada H, Ochiai H, Miyamoto T, Kawai N, Sasakura Y, Matsuura S, Okada Y, Kawahara A, Hayashi S, Yamamoto T. Genes Cells. 2013 Feb 6. doi: 10.1111/gtc.12037. PubMed 23388034.
Backbone
  Vector backbone: pCR8
  Backbone manufacturer: Invitrogen
  Backbone size w/o insert (bp): 2447
  Total vector size (bp): 2997
Growth in bacteria
  Bacterial resistance: Spectinomycin, 50 μg/mL
  Growth temperature: 37°C
  Growth strain: DH5alpha
  Copy number: High Copy
Gene/Insert
  Gene/Insert name: LacZ + BsaI restriction sites
  Cloning method: Unknown
  Sequencing primers: 5′ pCR8_F1 (ttgatgcctggcagttccct); 3′ pCR8_R1 (cgaaccgaacaggcttatgt)
Terms and licenses: Academic/Nonprofit Terms; Industry Terms: Not Available to Industry
Depositor comments: For more information on Yamamoto TALEN Add-On Plasmids please refer to: http://www.addgene.org/TALEN/Yamamotolab/
How to cite: pFUS_A1A was a gift from Takashi Yamamoto (Addgene plasmid # 43848 ; http://n2t.net/addgene:43848 ; RRID:Addgene_43848)
