>Addgene plasmid #43848 | pFUS_A1A | addgene partial sequence | sequence record 81651 | pCR8_F1 5'-ttgatgcctggcagttccct-3'
CCAGTCACGACGTTGTAAAACGACGGCCAGTCTTAAGCGTCTCCCCCTGAACCTGACCCCGGACCAAGTG
GTGGCTATCGAGACCGGCGCCGCTACAGGGCGCGTCCCATTCGCCATTCAGGCTGCGCAACTGTTGGGAA
GGGCGATCGGTGCGGGCCTCTTCGCTATTACGCCAGCTGGCGAAAGGGGGATGTGCTGCAAGGCGATTAA
GTTGGGTAACGCCAGGGTTTTCCCAGTCACGACGTTGTAAAACGACGGCCAGTGAGCGCGCGTAATACGA
CTCACTATAGGGCGAATTGGGTACCGGGCCCCCCCTCGAGGTCCTCCAGCTTTTGTTCCCTTTAGTGAGG
GTTAATTGCGCGCTTGGCGTAATCATGGTCATAGCTGTTTCCTGTGTGAAATTGTTATCCGCTCACAATT
CCACACAACATACGAGCCGGAAGCATAAAGTGTAAAGCCTGGGGTGCCTAATGAGTGAGCTAACTCACAT
TAATTGCGTTGCGCTCACTGCCCGCTTTCCACCGGTGGTCTCACGGTGCAGCGGCTGTTGCCGGTGCTGT
GCCAGGACCATGGCCGAGACGTCTAGACCAGCCAGGACAGAAATGCCTCGACTTCGCTGCTACCCAAGGT
TGCCGGGTGACGCACACCGTGGAAACGGATGAAGGCACGAACCCAGTGGACATAAGCCTGTTCGGTTCGT
AAGCTGTAATGCAAGTAGCGTATGCGCTCACGCAACTGGTCCAGAACCTTGACCGAACGCAGCGGTGGTA
ACGGCGCAGTGGCGGTTTTCATGGCTTGTTATGACTGTTTTTTTGGGGTACAGTCTATGCCTCGGGCATC
CAAGCAGCAAGCGCGTTACGCCGTGGGTCGATGTTTGATGTTATGGA
