>Addgene plasmid #43848 | pFUS_A1A | addgene partial sequence | sequence record 81686 | pCR8_R1 5'-cgaaccgaacaggcttatgt-3'
GTGCGTCACCCGGCAACCTTGGGTAGCAGCGAAGTCGAGGCATTTCTGTCCTGGCTGGTCTAGACGTCTC
GGCCATGGTCCTGGCACAGCACCGGCAACAGCCGCTGCACCGTGAGACCACCGGTGGAAAGCGGGCAGTG
AGCGCAACGCAATTAATGTGAGTTAGCTCACTCATTAGGCACCCCAGGCTTTACACTTTATGCTTCCGGC
TCGTATGTTGTGTGGAATTGTGAGCGGATAACAATTTCACACAGGAAACAGCTATGACCATGATTACGCC
AAGCGCGCAATTAACCCTCACTAAAGGGAACAAAAGCTGGAGGACCTCGAGGGGGGGCCCGGTACCCAAT
TCGCCCTATAGTGAGTCGTATTACGCGCGCTCACTGGCCGTCGTTTTACAACGTCGTGACTGGGAAAACC
CTGGCGTTACCCAACTTAATCGCCTTGCAGCACATCCCCCTTTCGCCAGCTGGCGTAATAGCGAAGAGGC
CCGCACCGATCGCCCTTCCCAACAGTTGCGCAGCCTGAATGGCGAATGGGACGCGCCCTGTAGCGGCGCC
GGTCTCGATAGCCACCACTTGGTCCGGGGTCAGGTTCAGGGGGAGACGCTTAAGACTGGCCGTCGTTTTA
CAACGTCGTGACTGGGAAAACATCCATGCTAGCGTTAACGCGAGAGTAGGGAACTGCCAGGCATCAAATA
AAACGAAAGGCTCAGTCGGAAGACTGGGCCTTTCGTTTTATCTGTTGTTTGTCGGTGAACGCTCTCCTGA
GTAGGACAAATCCGCCGGGAGCGGATTTGAACGTTGTGAAGCAACGGCCCGGA
